Addgene plasmid #143650: TFORF2875
Purpose: Lentiviral vector for overexpressing transcription factor ORFs with unique 24-bp barcodes. Barcodes facilitate identification of transcription factors in pooled screens.
Depositing lab: Feng Zhang. Depositing organization: Broad Institute. Publication: A transcription factor atlas of directed differentiation. Joung J, Ma S, Tay T, Geiger-Schuller KR, Kirchgatterer PC, Verdine VK, Guo B, Arias-Garcia MA, Allen WE, Singh A, Kuksenko O, Abudayyeh OO, Gootenberg JS, Fu Z, Macrae RK, Buenrostro JD, Regev A, Zhang F. Cell. 2023 Jan 5;186(1):209-229.e26. doi: 10.1016/j.cell.2022.11.026. PubMed 36608654.
Backbone
  Vector backbone: pLX_TRC317
  Backbone manufacturer: Broad Institute Genetic Perturbation Platform
  Backbone size w/o insert (bp): 8264
  Vector type: Mammalian Expression, Lentiviral
  Selectable markers: Puromycin
Growth in bacteria
  Bacterial resistance: Ampicillin, 100 μg/mL
  Growth temperature: 37°C
  Growth strain: NEB Stable
  Copy number: High Copy
Gene/Insert
  Gene/Insert name: ELF3
  Species: H. sapiens (human)
  Insert size (bp): 1217
  Entrez Gene: ELF3 (a.k.a. EPR-1, ERT, ESE-1, ESX)
  Promoter: EF1a
  Cloning method: Unknown
  Sequencing primers: 5′ GGGTGGAGACTGAAGTTAGGCCAG; 3′ CACATAGCGTAAAAGGAGCAACATAG
Terms and licenses: Academic/Nonprofit Terms; Industry Terms: Not Available to Industry
Depositor comments: NM_004433,NM_001114309,ENST00000359651,ENST00000367284,ENST00000367283 . The transcription factor ORF portion of this plasmid was synthesized by Genewiz. Please test multiple small colonies in case of plasmid recombination. To make this collection available in a timely manner, a portion of this collection was not fully sequenced by Addgene. If an Addgene verified full plasmid sequence is not available, please contact us prior to placing an order to request the full sequence.
How to cite: TFORF2875 was a gift from Feng Zhang (Addgene plasmid # 143650 ; http://n2t.net/addgene:143650 ; RRID:Addgene_143650)
