[The description below was written by a language model from this plasmid's Addgene catalogue record and pLannotate feature annotations shown in this document.]
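Description:
TFORF2875 is a lentiviral mammalian expression plasmid built on the pLX_TRC317 backbone. It carries the human transcription factor ELF3 (also known as ESE-1, ESX or ERT) as one member of a barcoded transcription factor ORF collection. In bacteria it is maintained through a high-copy ColE1/pUC-type origin and selected with ampicillin via the β-lactamase gene. An f1 origin and remnants of a lac/T3/T7 cloning region are also present in the backbone. The depositor notes that the plasmid can recombine, as is common for LTR-containing vectors.

The viral portion has a third-generation layout. An RSV promoter drives a truncated HIV-1 5' LTR, followed by the Ψ packaging signal with a gag fragment, the Rev response element, a cPPT/CTS, and a self-inactivating ΔU3 3' LTR with a downstream SV40 polyadenylation signal. Two expression units sit between the LTRs. An SV40 early promoter/origin segment lies upstream of the puromycin N-acetyltransferase gene, allowing puromycin selection of transduced cells. The EF-1α promoter drives the synthesized ELF3 ORF constitutively, and a WPRE downstream of the ORF enhances transcript stability and expression.

According to the record, each construct in the collection carries a unique 24-bp barcode, although the feature table does not annotate it. A short U6 promoter fragment is called between the ORF and the WPRE, probably just a short sequence match rather than a functional promoter. The barcode allows the overexpressed factor to be identified by sequencing in pooled screens, and the associated work applied the collection to mapping transcription factors that direct cell differentiation. The annotated 9,481-nt sequence agrees with the stated backbone and insert sizes.
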