Features (pLannotate 1.2.2; 31 found; start..end, strand, type, name):
      5..231     +  promoter       RSV promoter: Rous sarcoma virus enhancer/promoter
    232..412     +  LTR            5' LTR (truncated): truncated 5' long terminal repeat (LTR) from HIV-1
    459..584     +  misc_feature   HIV-1 Ψ: packaging signal of human immunodeficiency virus type 1
    568..931     +  CDS            HIV-1 gag (fragment): gag protein from human immunodeficiency virus 1; gag
   1077..1310    +  misc_feature   RRE: The Rev response element (RRE) of HIV-1 allows for Rev-dependent mRNA export from the nucleus to the cytoplasm.
   1687..1713    +  CDS            Rev (fragment): human immunodeficiency virus 1 (HIV-1) Rev protein; rev; enhances nuclear export of unspliced and incompletely spliced viral mRNAs
   1720..1743    +  promoter       SV40 promoter (fragment): SV40 early promoter
   1744..1815    +  promoter       SV40 promoter (fragment): SV40 enhancer and early promoter
   1839..1974    +  rep_origin     SV40 ori: SV40 origin of replication
   2020..2616    +  CDS            PuroR (fragment): puromycin N-acetyltransferase; pac from Streptomyces; confers resistance to puromycin
   2665..2782    +  misc_feature   cPPT/CTS: central polypurine tract and central termination sequence of HIV-1
   2847..2913    +  CDS            small t antigen (fragment): SV40 (simian virus 40) small t antigen
   2920..4098    +  promoter       EF-1α promoter: strong constitutive promoter for human elongation factor EF-1α
   4115..5227    +  CDS            ELF3: ELF3_HUMAN - Also known as ERT From Homo sapiens (Human).
   5243..5296    +  promoter       U6 promoter (fragment): RNA polymerase III promoter for human U6 snRNA
   5338..5926    +  misc_feature   WPRE: woodchuck hepatitis virus posttranscriptional regulatory element
   5977..5996    +  misc_feature   cPPT/CTS (fragment): central polypurine tract and central termination sequence of HIV-1
   5998..6231    +  LTR            3' LTR (ΔU3): self-inactivating 3' long terminal repeat (LTR) from HIV-1
   6309..6430    +  polyA_signal   SV40 poly(A) signal: SV40 polyadenylation signal
   6470..6605    +  rep_origin     SV40 ori: SV40 origin of replication
   6626..6644    -  promoter       T7 promoter: promoter for bacteriophage T7 RNA polymerase
   6652..6807    +  CDS            lacZα (fragment): LacZα fragment of β-galactosidase; lacZ fragment
   6812..7240    +  rep_origin     f1 ori (sequence partly withheld): f1 bacteriophage origin of replication; arrow indicates direction of (+) strand synthesis
   7293..7397    +  promoter       AmpR promoter: bla
   7398..8258    +  CDS            AmpR: β-lactamase; bla; confers resistance to ampicillin, carbenicillin, and related antibiotics
   8429..9017    +  rep_origin     ori: high-copy-number ColE1/pMB1/pBR322/pUC origin of replication
   9200..9292    +  CDS            lacI (fragment): lac repressor; lacI; The lac repressor binds to the lac operator to inhibit transcription in E. coli. This inhibition can be relieved by adding lactose or isopropyl-β-D-thiogalactopyranoside (IPTG).
   9305..9326    +  protein_bind   CAP binding site: CAP binding activates transcription in the presence of cAMP. E. coli catabolite activator protein
   9341..9371    +  promoter       lac promoter: promoter for the E. coli lac operon
   9379..9395    +  protein_bind   lac operator: The lac repressor binds to the lac operator to inhibit transcription in E. coli. This inhibition can be relieved by adding lactose or isopropyl-β-D-thiogalactopyranoside (IPTG). lac repressor encoded by lacI
   9440..9458    +  promoter       T3 promoter: promoter for bacteriophage T3 RNA polymerase
>Addgene plasmid #143650 | TFORF2875 | addgene full sequence | sequence record 400466 | Addgene NGS Result
TTAATGTAGTCTTATGCAATACTCTTGTAGTCTTGCAACATGGTAACGATGAGTTAGCAACATGCCTTAC
AAGGAGAGAAAAAGCACCGTGCATGCCGATTGGTGGAAGTAAGGTGGTACGATCGTGCCTTATTAGGAAG
GCAACAGACGGGTCTGACATGGATTGGACGAACCACTGAATTGCCGCATTGCAGAGATATTGTATTTAAG
TGCCTAGCTCGATACATAAACGGGTCTCTCTGGTTAGACCAGATCTGAGCCTGGGAGCTCTCTGGCTAAC
TAGGGAACCCACTGCTTAAGCCTCAATAAAGCTTGCCTTGAGTGCTTCAAGTAGTGTGTGCCCGTCTGTT
GTGTGACTCTGGTAACTAGAGATCCCTCAGACCCTTTTAGTCAGTGTGGAAAATCTCTAGCAGTGGCGCC
CGAACAGGGACTTGAAAGCGAAAGGGAAACCAGAGGAGCTCTCTCGACGCAGGACTCGGCTTGCTGAAGC
GCGCACGGCAAGAGGCGAGGGGCGGCGACTGGTGAGTACGCCAAAAATTTTGACTAGCGGAGGCTAGAAG
GAGAGAGATGGGTGCGAGAGCGTCAGTATTAAGCGGGGGAGAATTAGATCGCGATGGGAAAAAATTCGGT
TAAGGCCAGGGGGAAAGAAAAAATATAAATTAAAACATATAGTATGGGCAAGCAGGGAGCTAGAACGATT
CGCAGTTAATCCTGGCCTGTTAGAAACATCAGAAGGCTGTAGACAAATACTGGGACAGCTACAACCATCC
CTTCAGACAGGATCAGAAGAACTTAGATCATTATATAATACAGTAGCAACCCTCTATTGTGTGCATCAAA
GGATAGAGATAAAAGACACCAAGGAAGCTTTAGACAAGATAGAGGAAGAGCAAAACAAAAGTAAGACCAC
CGCACAGCAAGCGGCCGCTGATCTTCAGACCTGGAGGAGGAGATATGAGGGACAATTGGAGAAGTGAATT
ATATAAATATAAAGTAGTAAAAATTGAACCATTAGGAGTAGCACCCACCAAGGCAAAGAGAAGAGTGGTG
CAGAGAGAAAAAAGAGCAGTGGGAATAGGAGCTTTGTTCCTTGGGTTCTTGGGAGCAGCAGGAAGCACTA
TGGGCGCAGCGTCAATGACGCTGACGGTACAGGCCAGACAATTATTGTCTGGTATAGTGCAGCAGCAGAA
CAATTTGCTGAGGGCTATTGAGGCGCAACAGCATCTGTTGCAACTCACAGTCTGGGGCATCAAGCAGCTC
CAGGCAAGAATCCTGGCTGTGGAAAGATACCTAAAGGATCAACAGCTCCTGGGGATTTGGGGTTGCTCTG
GAAAACTCATTTGCACCACTGCTGTGCCTTGGAATGCTAGTTGGAGTAATAAATCTCTGGAACAGATTTG
GAATCACACGACCTGGATGGAGTGGGACAGAGAAATTAACAATTACACAAGCTTAATACACTCCTTAATT
GAAGAATCGCAAAACCAGCAAGAAAAGAATGAACAAGAATTATTGGAATTAGATAAATGGGCAAGTTTGT
GGAATTGGTTTAACATAACAAATTGGCTGTGGTATATAAAATTATTCATAATGATAGTAGGAGGCTTGGT
AGGTTTAAGAATAGTTTTTGCTGTACTTTCTATAGTGAATAGAGTTAGGCAGGGATATTCACCATTATCG
TTTCAGACCCACCTCCCAACCCCGAGGGGACCCATGCATTGCATCTCAATTAGTCAGCAACCAGGTGTGG
AAAGTCCCCAGGCTCCCCAGCAGGCAGAAGTATGCAAAGCATGCGTCTCAATTAGTCAGCAACCATAGTC
CCGCCCCTAACTCCGCCCATCCCGCCCCTAACTCCGCCCAGTTCCGCCCATTCTCCGCCCCATGGCTGAC
TAATTTTTTTTATTTATGCAGAGGCCGAGGCCGCCTCGGCCTCTGAGCTATTCCAGAAGTAGTGAGGAGG
CTTTTTTGGAGGCCTAGGCTTTTGCAAAAAGCTTTCTAGAGGTACCACCGGAGCTTACCATGACCGAGTA
CAAGCCCACGGTGCGCCTCGCCACCCGCGACGACGTCCCCAGGGCCGTACGCACCCTCGCCGCCGCGTTC
GCCGACTACCCCGCCACGCGCCACACCGTCGATCCGGACCGCCACATCGAGCGGGTCACCGAGCTGCAAG
AACTCTTCCTCACGCGCGTCGGGCTCGACATCGGCAAGGTGTGGGTCGCGGACGACGGCGCCGCCGTGGC
GGTCTGGACCACGCCGGAGAGCGTCGAAGCGGGGGCGGTGTTCGCCGAGATCGGCCCGCGCATGGCCGAG
TTGAGCGGTTCCCGGCTGGCCGCGCAGCAACAGATGGAAGGCCTCCTGGCGCCGCACCGGCCCAAGGAGC
CCGCGTGGTTCCTGGCCACCGTCGGCGTCTCGCCCGACCACCAGGGCAAGGGTCTGGGCAGCGCCGTCGT
GCTCCCCGGAGTGGAGGCGGCCGAGCGCGCCGGGGTGCCCGCCTTCCTGGAGACCTCCGCGCCCCGCAAC
CTCCCCTTCTACGAGCGGCTCGGCTTCACCGTCACCGCCGACGTCGAGGTGCCCGAAGGACCGCGCACCT
GGTGCATGACCCGCAAGCCCGGTGCCAGTTAACGAATTCTAGATCTTGAGACAAATGGCAGTATTCATCC
ACAATTTTAAAAGAAAAGGGGGGATTGGGGGGTACAGTGCAGGGGAAAGAATAGTAGACATAATAGCAAC
AGACATACAAACTAAAGAATTACAAAAACAAATTACAAAAATTCAAAATTTTCGGGTTTATTACAGGGAC
AGCAGAGATCCACTTTGGCGCCGGCTCGAGGCCTGCAGGTGCAAAGATGGATAAAGTTTTAAACAGAGAG
GAATCTTTGCAGCTAATGGACCTTCTAGGTCTTGAAAGGAGTGGGAATTGGCTCCGGTGCCCGTCAGTGG
GCAGAGCGCACATCGCCCACAGTCCCCGAGAAGTTGGGGGGAGGGGTCGGCAATTGAACCGGTGCCTAGA
GAAGGTGGCGCGGGGTAAACTGGGAAAGTGATGTCGTGTACTGGCTCCGCCTTTTTCCCGAGGGTGGGGG
AGAACCGTATATAAGTGCAGTAGTCGCCGTGAACGTTCTTTTTCGCAACGGGTTTGCCGCCAGAACACAG
GTAAGTGCCGTGTGTGGTTCCCGCGGGCCTGGCCTCTTTACGGGTTATGGCCCTTGCGTGCCTTGAATTA
CTTCCACCTGGCTGCAGTACGTGATTCTTGATCCCGAGCTTCGGGTTGGAAGTGGGTGGGAGAGTTCGAG
GCCTTGCGCTTAAGGAGCCCCTTCGCCTCGTGCTTGAGTTGAGGCCTGGCCTGGGCGCTGGGGCCGCCGC
GTGCGAATCTGGTGGCACCTTCGCGCCTGTCTCGCTGCTTTCGATAAGTCTCTAGCCATTTAAAATTTTT
GATGACCTGCTGCGACGCTTTTTTTCTGGCAAGATAGTCTTGTAAATGCGGGCCAAGATCTGCACACTGG
TATTTCGGTTTTTGGGGCCGCGGGCGGCGACGGGGCCCGTGCGTCCCAGCGCACATGTTCGGCGAGGCGG
GGCCTGCGAGCGCGGCCACCGAGAATCGGACGGGGGTAGTCTCAAGCTGGCCGGCCTGCTCTGGTGCCTG
GCCTCGCGCCGCCGTGTATCGCCCCGCCCTGGGCGGCAAGGCTGGCCCGGTCGGCACCAGTTGCGTGAGC
GGAAAGATGGCCGCTTCCCGGCCCTGCTGCAGGGAGCTCAAAATGGAGGACGCGGCGCTCGGGAGAGCGG
GCGGGTGAGTCACCCACACAAAGGAAAAGGGCCTTTCCGTCCTCAGCCGTCGCTTCATGTGACTCCACGG
AGTACCGGGCGCCGTCCAGGCACCTCGATTAGTTCTCGAGCTTTTGGAGTACGTCGTCTTTAGGTTGGGG
GGAGGGGTTTTATGCGATGGAGTTTCCCCACACTGAGTGGGTGGAGACTGAAGTTAGGCCAGCTTGGCAC
TTGATGTAATTCTCCTTGGAATTTGCCCTTTTTGAGTTTGGATCTTGGTTCATTCTCAAGCCTCAGACAG
TGGTTCAAAGTTTTTTTCTTCCATTTCAGGTGTCGTGAGGCTAGCACCGCCACCATGGCTGCAACCTGTG
AGATTAGCAACATTTTTAGCAACTACTTCAGTGCGATGTACAGCTCGGAGGACTCCACCCTGGCCTCTGT
TCCCCCTGCTGCCACCTTTGGGGCCGATGACTTGGTACTGACCCTGAGCAACCCCCAGATGTCATTGGAG
GGTACAGAGAAGGCCAGCTGGTTGGGGGAACAGCCCCAGTTCTGGTCGAAGACGCAGGTTCTGGACTGGA
TCAGCTACCAAGTGGAGAAGAACAAGTACGACGCAAGCGCCATTGACTTCTCACGATGTGACATGGATGG
CGCCACCCTCTGCAATTGTGCCCTTGAGGAGCTGCGTCTGGTCTTTGGGCCTCTGGGGGACCAACTCCAT
GCCCAGCTGCGAGACCTCACTTCCAGCTCTTCTGATGAGCTCAGTTGGATCATTGAGCTGCTGGAGAAGG
ATGGCATGGCCTTCCAGGAGGCCCTAGACCCAGGGCCCTTTGACCAGGGCAGCCCCTTTGCCCAGGAGCT
GCTGGACGACGGTCAGCAAGCCAGCCCCTACCACCCCGGCAGCTGTGGCGCAGGAGCCCCCTCCCCTGGC
AGCTCTGACGTCTCCACCGCAGGGACTGGTGCTTCTCGGAGCTCCCACTCCTCAGACTCCGGTGGAAGTG
ACGTGGACCTGGATCCCACTGATGGCAAGCTCTTCCCCAGCGATGGTTTTCGTGACTGCAAGAAGGGGGA
TCCCAAGCACGGGAAGCGGAAACGAGGCCGGCCCCGAAAGCTGAGCAAAGAGTACTGGGACTGTCTCGAG
GGCAAGAAGAGCAAGCACGCGCCCAGAGGCACCCACCTGTGGGAGTTCATCCGGGACATCCTCATCCACC
CGGAGCTCAACGAGGGCCTCATGAAGTGGGAGAATCGGCATGAAGGCGTCTTCAAGTTCCTGCGCTCCGA
GGCTGTGGCCCAACTATGGGGCCAAAAGAAAAAGAACAGCAACATGACCTACGAGAAGCTGAGCCGGGCC
ATGAGGTACTACTACAAACGGGAGATCCTGGAACGGGTGGATGGCCGGCGACTCGTCTACAAGTTTGGCA
AAAACTCAAGCGGCTGGAAGGAGGAAGAGGTTCTCCAGAGTCGGAACTAGTAATGAACTAGTCCGTAACT
TGAAAGTATTTCGATTTCTTGGCTTTATATATCTTGTGGAAAGGACGACTAACAGAATGGCTGGCCAACT
TAACGCGTTAAGTCGACAATCAACCTCTGGATTACAAAATTTGTGAAAGATTGACTGGTATTCTTAACTA
TGTTGCTCCTTTTACGCTATGTGGATACGCTGCTTTAATGCCTTTGTATCATGCTATTGCTTCCCGTATG
GCTTTCATTTTCTCCTCCTTGTATAAATCCTGGTTGCTGTCTCTTTATGAGGAGTTGTGGCCCGTTGTCA
GGCAACGTGGCGTGGTGTGCACTGTGTTTGCTGACGCAACCCCCACTGGTTGGGGCATTGCCACCACCTG
TCAGCTCCTTTCCGGGACTTTCGCTTTCCCCCTCCCTATTGCCACGGCGGAACTCATCGCCGCCTGCCTT
GCCCGCTGCTGGACAGGGGCTCGGCTGTTGGGCACTGACAATTCCGTGGTGTTGTCGGGGAAATCATCGT
CCTTTCCTTGGCTGCTCGCCTGTGTTGCCACCTGGATTCTGCGCGGGACGTCCTTCTGCTACGTCCCTTC
GGCCCTCAATCCAGCGGACCTTCCTTCCCGCGGCCTGCTGCCGGCTCTGCGGCCTCTTCCGCGTCTTCGC
CTTCGCCCTCAGACGAGTCGGATCTCCCTTTGGGCCGCCTCCCCGCGTCGACTTTAAGACCAATGACTTA
CAAGGCAGCTGTAGATCTTAGCCACTTTTTAAAAGAAAAGGGGGGACTGGAAGGGCTAATTCACTCCCAA
CGAAGACAAGATCTGCTTTTTGCTTGTACTGGGTCTCTCTGGTTAGACCAGATCTGAGCCTGGGAGCTCT
CTGGCTAACTAGGGAACCCACTGCTTAAGCCTCAATAAAGCTTGCCTTGAGTGCTTCAAGTAGTGTGTGC
CCGTCTGTTGTGTGACTCTGGTAACTAGAGATCCCTCAGACCCTTTTAGTCAGTGTGGAAAATCTCTAGC
AGTACGTATAGTAGTTCATGTCATCTTATTATTCAGTATTTATAACTTGCAAAGAAATGAATATCAGAGA
GTGAGAGGAACTTGTTTATTGCAGCTTATAATGGTTACAAATAAAGCAATAGCATCACAAATTTCACAAA
TAAAGCATTTTTTTCACTGCATTCTAGTTGTGGTTTGTCCAAACTCATCAATGTATCTTATCATGTCTGG
CTCTAGCTATCCCGCCCCTAACTCCGCCCATCCCGCCCCTAACTCCGCCCAGTTCCGCCCATTCTCCGCC
CCATGGCTGACTAATTTTTTTTATTTATGCAGAGGCCGAGGCCGCCTCGGCCTCTGAGCTATTCCAGAAG
TAGTGAGGAGGCTTTTTTGGAGGCCTAGGGACGTACCCAATTCGCCCTATAGTGAGTCGTATTACGCGCG
CTCACTGGCCGTCGTTTTACAACGTCGTGACTGGGAAAACCCTGGCGTTACCCAACTTAATCGCCTTGCA
GCACATCCCCCTTTCGCCAGCTGGCGTAATAGCGAAGAGGCCCGCACCGATCGCCCTTCCCAACAGTTGC
GCAGCCTGAATGGCGAATGGG
[124 nt withheld, positions 6812-6935]
C
[91 nt withheld, positions 6937-7027]
A
[49 nt withheld, positions 7029-7077]
CCTTTGACGTTGGAGTCCACGTTCTTT
[37 nt withheld, positions 7105-7141]
ACCCTATCTCGGTCTATTCTTTTGATTTATAAGGGATTTTGCCGATTTCGGCCTATTGGTTAAAAAATGA
GCTGATTTAACAAAAATTTAACGCGAATTTTAACAAAATATTAACGCTTACAATTTAGGTGGCACTTTTC
GGGGAAATGTGCGCGGAACCCCTATTTGTTTATTTTTCTAAATACATTCAAATATGTATCCGCTCATGAG
ACAATAACCCTGATAAATGCTTCAATAATATTGAAAAAGGAAGAGTATGAGTATTCAACATTTCCGTGTC
GCCCTTATTCCCTTTTTTGCGGCATTTTGCCTTCCTGTTTTTGCTCACCCAGAAACGCTGGTGAAAGTAA
AAGATGCTGAAGATCAGTTGGGTGCACGAGTGGGTTACATCGAACTGGATCTCAACAGCGGTAAGATCCT
TGAGAGTTTTCGCCCCGAAGAACGTTTTCCAATGATGAGCACTTTTAAAGTTCTGCTATGTGGCGCGGTA
TTATCCCGTATTGACGCCGGGCAAGAGCAACTCGGTCGCCGCATACACTATTCTCAGAATGACTTGGTTG
AGTACTCACCAGTCACAGAAAAGCATCTTACGGATGGCATGACAGTAAGAGAATTATGCAGTGCTGCCAT
AACCATGAGTGATAACACTGCGGCCAACTTACTTCTGACAACGATCGGAGGACCGAAGGAGCTAACCGCT
TTTTTGCACAACATGGGGGATCATGTAACTCGCCTTGATCGTTGGGAACCGGAGCTGAATGAAGCCATAC
CAAACGACGAGCGTGACACCACGATGCCTGTAGCAATGGCAACAACGTTGCGCAAACTATTAACTGGCGA
ACTACTTACTCTAGCTTCCCGGCAACAATTAATAGACTGGATGGAGGCGGATAAAGTTGCAGGACCACTT
CTGCGCTCGGCCCTTCCGGCTGGCTGGTTTATTGCTGATAAATCTGGAGCCGGTGAGCGTGGGTCTCGCG
GTATCATTGCAGCACTGGGGCCAGATGGTAAGCCCTCCCGTATCGTAGTTATCTACACGACGGGGAGTCA
GGCAACTATGGATGAACGAAATAGACAGATCGCTGAGATAGGTGCCTCACTGATTAAGCATTGGTAACTG
TCAGACCAAGTTTACTCATATATACTTTAGATTGATTTAAAACTTCATTTTTAATTTAAAAGGATCTAGG
TGAAGATCCTTTTTGATAATCTCATGACCAAAATCCCTTAACGTGAGTTTTCGTTCCACTGAGCGTCAGA
CCCCGTAGAAAAGATCAAAGGATCTTCTTGAGATCCTTTTTTTCTGCGCGTAATCTGCTGCTTGCAAACA
AAAAAACCACCGCTACCAGCGGTGGTTTGTTTGCCGGATCAAGAGCTACCAACTCTTTTTCCGAAGGTAA
CTGGCTTCAGCAGAGCGCAGATACCAAATACTGTTCTTCTAGTGTAGCCGTAGTTAGGCCACCACTTCAA
GAACTCTGTAGCACCGCCTACATACCTCGCTCTGCTAATCCTGTTACCAGTGGCTGCTGCCAGTGGCGAT
AAGTCGTGTCTTACCGGGTTGGACTCAAGACGATAGTTACCGGATAAGGCGCAGCGGTCGGGCTGAACGG
GGGGTTCGTGCACACAGCCCAGCTTGGAGCGAACGACCTACACCGAACTGAGATACCTACAGCGTGAGCT
ATGAGAAAGCGCCACGCTTCCCGAAGGGAGAAAGGCGGACAGGTATCCGGTAAGCGGCAGGGTCGGAACA
GGAGAGCGCACGAGGGAGCTTCCAGGGGGAAACGCCTGGTATCTTTATAGTCCTGTCGGGTTTCGCCACC
TCTGACTTGAGCGTCGATTTTTGTGATGCTCGTCAGGGGGGCGGAGCCTATGGAAAAACGCCAGCAACGC
GGCCTTTTTACGGTTCCTGGCCTTTTGCTGGCCTTTTGCTCACATGTTCTTTCCTGCGTTATCCCCTGAT
TCTGTGGATAACCGTATTACCGCCTTTGAGTGAGCTGATACCGCTCGCCGCAGCCGAACGACCGAGCGCA
GCGAGTCAGTGAGCGAGGAAGCGGAAGAGCGCCCAATACGCAAACCGCCTCTCCCCGCGCGTTGGCCGAT
TCATTAATGCAGCTGGCACGACAGGTTTCCCGACTGGAAAGCGGGCAGTGAGCGCAACGCAATTAATGTG
AGTTAGCTCACTCATTAGGCACCCCAGGCTTTACACTTTATGCTTCCGGCTCGTATGTTGTGTGGAATTG
TGAGCGGATAACAATTTCACACAGGAAACAGCTATGACCATGATTACGCCAAGCGCGCAATTAACCCTCA
CTAAAGGGAACAAAAGCTGGAGCTGCAAGC
