>Addgene plasmid #143650 | TFORF2875 | depositor partial sequence | sequence record 283080 | Insert
ACCGCCACCATGGCTGCAACCTGTGAGATTAGCAACATTTTTAGCAACTACTTCAGTGCGATGTACAGCT
CGGAGGACTCCACCCTGGCCTCTGTTCCCCCTGCTGCCACCTTTGGGGCCGATGACTTGGTACTGACCCT
GAGCAACCCCCAGATGTCATTGGAGGGTACAGAGAAGGCCAGCTGGTTGGGGGAACAGCCCCAGTTCTGG
TCGAAGACGCAGGTTCTGGACTGGATCAGCTACCAAGTGGAGAAGAACAAGTACGACGCAAGCGCCATTG
ACTTCTCACGATGTGACATGGATGGCGCCACCCTCTGCAATTGTGCCCTTGAGGAGCTGCGTCTGGTCTT
TGGGCCTCTGGGGGACCAACTCCATGCCCAGCTGCGAGACCTCACTTCCAGCTCTTCTGATGAGCTCAGT
TGGATCATTGAGCTGCTGGAGAAGGATGGCATGGCCTTCCAGGAGGCCCTAGACCCAGGGCCCTTTGACC
AGGGCAGCCCCTTTGCCCAGGAGCTGCTGGACGACGGTCAGCAAGCCAGCCCCTACCACCCCGGCAGCTG
TGGCGCAGGAGCCCCCTCCCCTGGCAGCTCTGACGTCTCCACCGCAGGGACTGGTGCTTCTCGGAGCTCC
CACTCCTCAGACTCCGGTGGAAGTGACGTGGACCTGGATCCCACTGATGGCAAGCTCTTCCCCAGCGATG
GTTTTCGTGACTGCAAGAAGGGGGATCCCAAGCACGGGAAGCGGAAACGAGGCCGGCCCCGAAAGCTGAG
CAAAGAGTACTGGGACTGTCTCGAGGGCAAGAAGAGCAAGCACGCGCCCAGAGGCACCCACCTGTGGGAG
TTCATCCGGGACATCCTCATCCACCCGGAGCTCAACGAGGGCCTCATGAAGTGGGAGAATCGGCATGAAG
GCGTCTTCAAGTTCCTGCGCTCCGAGGCTGTGGCCCAACTATGGGGCCAAAAGAAAAAGAACAGCAACAT
GACCTACGAGAAGCTGAGCCGGGCCATGAGGTACTACTACAAACGGGAGATCCTGGAACGGGTGGATGGC
CGGCGACTCGTCTACAAGTTTGGCAAAAACTCAAGCGGCTGGAAGGAGGAAGAGGTTCTCCAGAGTCGGA
ACTAGTAATGAACTAGTCCGTAACTTGAAAGTATTTCGATTTCTTGGCTTTATATATCTTGTGGAAAGGA
CGACTAACAGAATGGCTGGCCAACTTA
