>Addgene plasmid #143650 | TFORF2875 | depositor partial sequence | sequence record 283081 | Barcode
CTAACAGAATGGCTGGCCAACTTA
